>Addgene plasmid #1666 | L4664 | depositor full sequence | sequence record 276 | Author sequence
AAGCTTGGGCTGCAGGTCGGCTATAATAAGTTCTTGAATAAAATAATTTTCCCGACAAAACATGAGTATT
TCTTTCGAAAATAAAAGTGCAGGCTAATTAGAGATTATTCTGTAATTAACTGCATAATTTGTCACGTGCC
ATAGTTTTACATTCCACTACGTCATAGTTCTTAAAATACTAATCTCCTGAAAATAGAAGTAGGTGAAGAA
AGTTTAATTATCAGTTCTAAAATGACAATTGATCTTTGGAATATGTTCTGAAACTACCGATCATTGAACA
GATGCTATTTGAATGATATAGAATTGTATATTTGCAATTTCTGAAACGCGTTCTTAAAGGCACACAGATT
AATTCAAAAGGGTCTGGCCGCAAAAAGGTTTATGGTGGCCGATTTTGAGTTTTGTGTGTGATTGCTTTTT
CACAATCAGTGTTTTCAGGATTATGTGATGAACTAGATCTTCAAGTTTCGTTACATTTCATATGTTTTCG
GAACTCACGAAGTACATATTGGGTATTGTGCTCAAAAAATTCAGCAATCAGCTTCGCTCCGCTGACTTTA
GAACCCAAAAAAATAGTATGGCCAAACTGACTGTGTTACGATCATTTCAATTTTTCAATACATATTTAAG
ATTTCTAAGAGTAAGAAGGTCAAAAACTGTTCTGGAATACATATATATTTTTCAGGTTACAATTAGTCAA
AAAGTGCACTGAAATATACGTTTTAATTTCACGAATAACCCAATTAGTTCAATGTATTTTTGGTCAACCA
ACGTTAAAGTTTGGCTTCCAACCAATTATCATTTCTGATCAACCACAATGTTTTTTCTTTATCTGCAAGT
TAATTTTTTATTTTTATCCAGATGTTTGGCATATTTTTCAATTCTTCACTAGCGCCCACTTCTTGCACTT
CCGGCGCCCTGAATCTAATGCATCTGTTGCAAGAATTGAAAGACCAATCAACACATTGTTTTCTTCACGA
GATACTGAAGAAAATGAATAAAAACAGAGAAAAAGAGCCATGTGATTAGTGACAACTGTTGCTAACAGAT
ACCATAGCTTGGACTTGGTACGTGATGGCAACGTATGGGTCAACAAAAATGATTGCAGAGGGGGTGCAAA
ACAGTCAAGTCGAGAAAATATGAAAAACAGAAAACAAAGAACAGAAAAATGGGTTTGAGAGTCAGTATAA
TTTATAAAAGAAAAATTGTACATAGAAATTAACCATTTTTGTAGAAGAAGTTATTTTTCAAGCATCGTTA
AAAATTATTCAAAGCACCTTATTTCATATTTAATTTTAAACATGGTTAAATGAACAACACGGTGCGCAAT
CAGGAAAACTTGAAATCTGAAACTGTTGTTGTGATCTTCTTCGCAACTGTTCAGATAGCACTAGTGTAAT
GTTAAGAGTGCGCGAATATAATGGAATATAATGGATCACACCTCCTGCCATCAGGTAAACGTCTCTGTTA
TCACATATTTCCAACTATTAAATTTTTACCTTTTACAGTTTTACATTTTTTTGAAAAAAGTAACTTTTTG
TCTTCAAAATCCCTGACGAAAATATCAAATATTTTAATCGAGACTGCAGAGGAACCGATTGATGATTTGG
AAAATCCAGCTTTACCTGTGTAAGAACTGAAAAGTTTCATAACCCTAGGGTATTCCCAGTTACATTCCCC
ACTGGCTAACAATAGCACCCAGTTTTTCATCACCTTTCTTCAAATTTCTCGGCGATTTGTTAAAAACAAA
ATTTGTGTCCCTTCTCTGATATCTCTATGTCTCTAAACACAAGTTCATCGGAAAACGAAGGAGGGTAGGT
GTTGGTTGGGCTCCCGAAGTGAAAATAGAAGAGCAAGAATAGAATATTAGAGAGAGAGTGCAGAGAGGGC
GGGATAGCTCCCGGGATTCCGTTTTCTTCTTCTTTATCTTCAACGATGATGTGTGTGCGTGTTGTATAGA
TTCTGTTGCTCCCCCACAACTCGCTCCGAAGGCTCAATACAATTCAATTGATATTGGAGGAGAGCCTACC
GGAGTGGGAGGATAAGAAGAAACATAAGAAGAAGAAGAAGAAGAAGCATGCTTCTGGTTTTTGATGCTAT
GAAAACGGCACAAAAAGATGATTGAGGTCCCTTTTCAATACCTTCTCTCATCTTTCAAATCCCATTGAAA
CCTAAAACTTCTCACCACGCTTTACCATTGTTCTCCAAAAACTTATAGCAATGTCTATAACTTTTTTATC
TCTGAAAAGCAGTGTTCCATTTTTCTTTTTCCTATTTTATTTCAATTGTTTCTCACATTTCGTTTGGATT
CTTTGCTTGTCAACCAGCTTCTTCTTCCACTTTTACCGTCTAATTTTCAGGGCAGGGAGCCATCAAACCC
ACGACCACTAGATCCATCTAGAGGATCCCCGGGATTGGCCAAAGGACCCAAAGGTATGTTTCGAATGATA
CTAACATAACATAGAACATTTTCAGGAGGACCCTTGGAGGGTACCGCCGGCAATGCCACCTTCAACATCA
TTGCTGCTCCTCGCAGCACTTCTTCCATTCGCTTTACCAGCAAGCGATTGGAAGACTGGAGAAGTCACTC
CGGATAATGCAACAGTCTGGGTCAGAAAACATAAAGATTGTCCTCCACCTGTCCCTGTGCTCGCAATTGT
GCTCGGAGTCATTGCGGGTATCGTAATCCTCGGAATTCTTCTCTTGTTGCTCTGGAAATTGCTCACAGTA
CTTCATGATAGATCCGAGGTACCGGTAGAAAAAATGAGTAAAGGAGAAGAACTTTTCACTGGAGTTGTCC
CAATTCTTGTTGAATTAGATGGTGATGTTAATGGGCACAAATTTTCTGTCAGTGGAGAGGGTGAAGGTGA
TGCAACATACGGAAAACTTACCCTTAAATTTATTTGCACTACTGGAAAACTACCTGTTCCATGGGTAAGT
TTAAACATATATATACTAACTAACCCTGATTATTTAAATTTTCAGCCAACACTTGTCACTACTTTCTCAT
GGGGCGTTCAATGCTTCTCGAGATACCCAGATCATATGAAACAGCATGACTTTTTCAAGAGTGCCATGCC
CGAAGGTTATGTACAGGAAAGAACTATATTTTTCAAAGATGACGGGAACTACAAGACACGTAAGTTTAAA
CAGTTCGGTACTAACTAACCATACATATTTAAATTTTCAGGTGCTGAAGTCAAGTTTGAAGGTGATACCC
TTGTTAATAGAATCGAGTTAAAAGGTATTGATTTTAAAGAAGATGGAAACATTCTTGGACACAAATTGGA
ATACAACTATATTTCACACAACGTATACATCACTGCCGACAAACAAAAGAATGGGATCAAAGCGGTAAGT
TTAAACATGATTTTACTAACTAACTAATCTGATTTAAATTTTCAGAACTTCAAAATTAGACACAACATTG
AAGATGGAAGCGTTCAACTAGCAGACCATTATCAACAAAATACTCCAATTGGCGATGGCCCTGTCCTTTT
ACCAGACAACCATTACCTGTCCACACAATCTGCCCTTTCGAAAGATCCCAACGAAAAGAGAGACCACATG
GTCCTTCTTGAGTTTGTAACAGCTGCTGGGATTACACATGGCATGGATGAACTATACAAATAGCATTCGT
AGAATTGTAAGTTTAAACTTTCTCATACTAACTAACGCGCTCTATTTAAATTTTCAGAATTCCAACTGAG
CGCCGGTCGCTACCATTACCAACTTGTCTGGTGTCAAAAATAATAGGGGCCGCTGTCATCAGAGTAAGTT
TAAACTGAGTTCTACTAACTAACGAGTAATATTTAAATTTTCAGCATCTCGCGCCCGTGCCTCTGACTTC
TAAGTCCAATTACTCTTCAACATCCCTACATGCTCTTTCTCCCTGTGCTCCCACCCCCTATTTTTGTTAT
TATCAAAAAACTTCTCTTAATTTCTTTGTTTTTTAGCTTCTTTTAAGTCACCTCTAACAATGAAATTGTG
TAGATTCAAAAATAGAATTAATTCGTAATAAAAAGTCGAAAAAAATTGTGCTCCCTCCCCCCATTAATAA
TAATTCTATCCCAAAATCTACACAATGTTCTGTGTACACTTCTTATGTTTTTTACTTCTGATAAATTTTT
TTGAAACATCATAGAAAAAACCGCACACAAAATACCTTATCATATGTTACGTTTCAGTTTATGACCGCAA
TTTTTATTTCTTCGCACGTCTGGGCCTCTCATGACGTCAAATCATGCTCATCGTGAAAAAGTTTTGGAGT
ATTTTTGGAATTTTTCAATCAAGTGAAAGTTTATGAAATTAATTTTCCTGCTTTTGCTTTTTGGGGTTTC
CCCTATTGTTTGTCAAGATTTCGAGGACGGCGTTTTTCTTGCTAAAATCACAAGTATTGATGAGCACGAT
GCAAGAAAGATCGGAAGAAGGTTTGGGTTTGAGGCTCAGTGGAAGGTGAGTAGAAGTTGATAATTTGAAA
GTGGAGTAGTGTCTATGGGGTTTTTGCCTTAAATGACAGAATACATTCCCAATATACCAAACATAACTGT
TTCCTACTAGTCGGCCGTACGGGCCCTTTCGTCTCGCGCGTTTCGGTGATGACGGTGAAAACCTCTGACA
CATGCAGCTCCCGGAGACGGTCACAGCTTGTCTGTAAGCGGATGCCGGGAGCAGACAAGCCCGTCAGGGC
GCGTCAGCGGGTGTTGGCGGGTGTCGGGGCTGGCTTAACTATGCGGCATCAGAGCAGATTGTACTGAGAG
TGCACCATATGCGGTGTGAAATACCGCACAGATGCGTAAGGAGAAAATACCGCATCAGGCGGCCTTAAGG
GCCTCGTGATACGCCTATTTTTATAGGTTAATGTCATGATAATAATGGTTTCTTAGACGTCAGGTGGCAC
TTTTCGGGGAAATGTGCGCGGAACCCCTATTTGTTTATTTTTCTAAATACATTCAAATATGTATCCGCTC
ATGAGACAATAACCCTGATAAATGCTTCAATAATATTGAAAAAGGAAGAGTATGAGTATTCAACATTTCC
GTGTCGCCCTTATTCCCTTTTTTGCGGCATTTTGCCTTCCTGTTTTTGCTCACCCAGAAACGCTGGTGAA
AGTAAAAGATGCTGAAGATCAGTTGGGTGCACGAGTGGGTTACATCGAACTGGATCTCAACAGCGGTAAG
ATCCTTGAGAGTTTTCGCCCCGAAGAACGTTTTCCAATGATGAGCACTTTTAAAGTTCTGCTATGTGGCG
CGGTATTATCCCGTATTGACGCCGGGCAAGAGCAACTCGGTCGCCGCATACACTATTCTCAGAATGACTT
GGTTGAGTACTCACCAGTCACAGAAAAGCATCTTACGGATGGCATGACAGTAAGAGAATTATGCAGTGCT
GCCATAACCATGAGTGATAACACTGCGGCCAACTTACTTCTGACAACGATCGGAGGACCGAAGGAGCTAA
CCGCTTTTTTGCACAACATGGGGGATCATGTAACTCGCCTTGATCGTTGGGAACCGGAGCTGAATGAAGC
CATACCAAACGACGAGCGTGACACCACGATGCCTGTAGCAATGGCAACAACGTTGCGCAAACTATTAACT
GGCGAACTACTTACTCTAGCTTCCCGGCAACAATTAATAGACTGGATGGAGGCGGATAAAGTTGCAGGAC
CACTTCTGCGCTCGGCCCTTCCGGCTGGCTGGTTTATTGCTGATAAATCTGGAGCCGGTGAGCGTGGGTC
TCGCGGTATCATTGCAGCACTGGGGCCAGATGGTAAGCCCTCCCGTATCGTAGTTATCTACACGACGGGG
AGTCAGGCAACTATGGATGAACGAAATAGACAGATCGCTGAGATAGGTGCCTCACTGATTAAGCATTGGT
AACTGTCAGACCAAGTTTACTCATATATACTTTAGATTGATTTAAAACTTCATTTTTAATTTAAAAGGAT
CTAGGTGAAGATCCTTTTTGATAATCTCATGACCAAAATCCCTTAACGTGAGTTTTCGTTCCACTGAGCG
TCAGACCCCGTAGAAAAGATCAAAGGATCTTCTTGAGATCCTTTTTTTCTGCGCGTAATCTGCTGCTTGC
AAACAAAAAAACCACCGCTACCAGCGGTGGTTTGTTTGCCGGATCAAGAGCTACCAACTCTTTTTCCGAA
GGTAACTGGCTTCAGCAGAGCGCAGATACCAAATACTGTCCTTCTAGTGTAGCCGTAGTTAGGCCACCAC
TTCAAGAACTCTGTAGCACCGCCTACATACCTCGCTCTGCTAATCCTGTTACCAGTGGCTGCTGCCAGTG
GCGATAAGTCGTGTCTTACCGGGTTGGACTCAAGACGATAGTTACCGGATAAGGCGCAGCGGTCGGGCTG
AACGGGGGGTTCGTGCACACAGCCCAGCTTGGAGCGAACGACCTACACCGAACTGAGATACCTACAGCGT
GAGCATTGAGAAAGCGCCACGCTTCCCGAAGGGAGAAAGGCGGACAGGTATCCGGTAAGCGGCAGGGTCG
GAACAGGAGAGCGCACGAGGGAGCTTCCAGGGGGAAACGCCTGGTATCTTTATAGTCCTGTCGGGTTTCG
CCACCTCTGACTTGAGCGTCGATTTTTGTGATGCTCGTCAGGGGGGCGGAGCCTATGGAAAAACGCCAGC
AACGCGGCCTTTTTACGGTTCCTGGCCTTTTGCTGGCCTTTTGCTCACATGTTCTTTCCTGCGTTATCCC
CTGATTCTGTGGATAACCGTATTACCGCCTTTGAGTGAGCTGATACCGCTCGCCGCAGCCGAACGACCGA
GCGCAGCGAGTCAGTGAGCGAGGAAGCGGAAGAGCGCCCAATACGCAAACCGCCTCTCCCCGCGCGTTGG
CCGATTCATTAATGCAGCTGGCACGACAGGTTTCCCGACTGGAAAGCGGGCAGTGAGCGCAACGCAATTA
ATGTGAGTTAGCTCACTCATTAGGCACCCCAGGCTTTACACTTTATGCTTCCGGCTCGTATGTTGTGTGG
AATTGTGAGCGGATAACAATTTCACACAGGAAACAGCTATGACCATGATTACGCCAAGCTGTAAGTTTAA
ACATGATCTTACTAACTAACTATTCTCATTTAAATTTTCAGAGCTTAAAAATGGCTGAAATCACTCACAA
CGATGGATACGCTAACAACTTGGAAATGAAAT
Features (pLannotate 1.2.2; 14 found; start..end, strand, type, name):
   2397..2413    -  misc_feature   MCS (fragment): pUC18/19 multiple cloning site
   2503..2589    +  CDS            pat-3 (fragment): PAT3_CAEEL - Experimental evidence at protein level: Swiss-Prot protein existence level 1. Integrin alpha ina-1/beta pat-3 is a receptor for laminin. Integrin alpha pat-2/beta pat-3 recognizes the sequence R-G-D in its ligands (Probable). Plays a role in cell migration, morphogenesis and probably in cell-cell interactions (PubMed:19023419, PubMed:17326220, PubMed:23283987). During gonad morphogenesis, involved in distal tip cell (DTC)-mediated guidance of gonad elongation, in maintaining their sharp tapering morphology and in their migration (PubMed:19023419). Component of an integrin containi
   2593..2748    +  CDS            pat-3 (fragment): PAT3_CAEEL - Experimental evidence at protein level: Swiss-Prot protein existence level 1. Integrin alpha ina-1/beta pat-3 is a receptor for laminin. Integrin alpha pat-2/beta pat-3 recognizes the sequence R-G-D in its ligands (Probable). Plays a role in cell migration, morphogenesis and probably in cell-cell interactions (PubMed:19023419, PubMed:17326220, PubMed:23283987). During gonad morphogenesis, involved in distal tip cell (DTC)-mediated guidance of gonad elongation, in maintaining their sharp tapering morphology and in their migration (PubMed:19023419). Component of an integrin containi
   2764..3630    +  CDS            W7: W7 is a basic (constitutively fluorescent) cyan fluorescent protein published in 1996, derived from Aequorea victoria.
   4303..4455    +  CDS            aex-5 (fragment): AEX5_CAEEL - Also known as kpc-3 From Caenorhabditis elegans.
   4583..4618    +  CDS            rop (fragment): Rop protein, which maintains plasmids at low copy number; rop
   4720..4819    +  misc_feature   bom (fragment): basis of mobility region from pBR322
   4917..5021    +  promoter       AmpR promoter: bla
   5022..5882    +  CDS            AmpR: β-lactamase; bla; confers resistance to ampicillin, carbenicillin, and related antibiotics
   6053..6641    +  rep_origin     ori: high-copy-number ColE1/pMB1/pBR322/pUC origin of replication
   6824..6916    +  CDS            lacI (fragment): lac repressor; lacI; The lac repressor binds to the lac operator to inhibit transcription in E. coli. This inhibition can be relieved by adding lactose or isopropyl-β-D-thiogalactopyranoside (IPTG).
   6929..6950    +  protein_bind   CAP binding site: CAP binding activates transcription in the presence of cAMP. E. coli catabolite activator protein
   6965..6995    +  promoter       lac promoter: promoter for the E. coli lac operon
   7003..7019    +  protein_bind   lac operator: The lac repressor binds to the lac operator to inhibit transcription in E. coli. This inhibition can be relieved by adding lactose or isopropyl-β-D-thiogalactopyranoside (IPTG). lac repressor encoded by lacI
