[The description below was written by a language model from this plasmid's Addgene catalogue record and pLannotate feature annotations shown in this document.]
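Description:
L4664 (Fire Lab miniprep pPD133.51) is a C. elegans expression vector from the 1999 Fire Lab Vector Kit, catalogued as an empty backbone of about 7.2 kb. The parent backbone is listed as unknown, but the annotated features point to a pUC/pBR322-type E. coli plasmid. These include a high-copy ColE1/pMB1 origin, an ampicillin resistance gene (β-lactamase) with its own promoter, short rop and bom remnants, and leftover lac promoter/operator, CAP site and lacI fragments next to a piece of the pUC multiple cloning site. Propagation and selection are therefore bacterial, using ampicillin. No worm selectable marker is recorded.

The payload is listed in the record's component string rather than as a named insert. It begins with myo-3 upstream sequence ("myo3-2341" and "myo3Tsa"), which in this vector series denotes the body wall muscle myosin promoter region. That region probably fills the unannotated first ~2.4 kb, although the feature table does not label it. A synthetic intron (IVSA) comes next, followed by a pat-3 segment ("pat3MbLS"). The feature table detects this segment as two fragments of the β-integrin PAT-3 coding sequence, and the label suggests a membrane localization signal, though the record does not spell this out. The segment sits just upstream of a GFP variant carrying Y66W, N146I, M153T and V163A, which is annotated as the cyan fluorescent protein W7. The reporter is interrupted by several synthetic introns (IVSR, IVSS, IVST and others), a Fire vector feature intended to improve expression in worms. The component list is truncated, so the 3' elements are not fully stated, and a short downstream match to aex-5 is unexplained. The design fits a muscle-expressed, PAT-3-tagged cyan reporter for marking cells or for multicolour imaging in transgenic worms.
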