Addgene plasmid #1666: L4664
Purpose: (Empty Backbone)
Depositing lab: Andrew Fire. Depositing organization: Carnegie Institution for Science.
Backbone
  Vector backbone: Unknown
  Backbone size (bp): 7179
  Vector type: Worm Expression
Growth in bacteria
  Bacterial resistance: Ampicillin, 100 μg/mL
  Growth temperature: 37°C
  Growth strain: DH5alpha
  Copy number: Unknown
Gene/Insert
  Gene/Insert name: None
  Tag / fusion protein: myo3-2341, myo3Tsa, IVSA, pat3MbLS, gfpN, IVSR, gfpY66W, IVSS, gfpN146I, gfpM153T, gfpV163A, IVST, gfpC, IVSM, IVSL, dec...
  Cloning method: Restriction Enzyme
Terms and licenses: Academic/Nonprofit Terms; Industry Terms: Not Available to Industry
Depositor comments: See Fire Lab Vector Kit Documentation 1999. Fire Lab Miniprep Number pPD133.51, Ligation number L4664.
How to cite: L4664 was a gift from Andrew Fire (Addgene plasmid # 1666 ; http://n2t.net/addgene:1666 ; RRID:Addgene_1666)
