>Addgene plasmid #1666 | L4664 | addgene partial sequence | sequence record 16798 | 1666_m13reverse
CTGATCTTACTAACTAACTATTCTCATTTAAATTTTCAGAGCTTAAAAATGGCTGACCNTCACTCACAAC
GATGGATACGCTAACAACTTGGAAATGAAATAAGCTTGGGCTGCAGGTCGGCTATAATAAGTTCTTGAAT
AAAATAATTTTCCCGACAAAACATGAGTATTTCTTTCGAAAATAAAAGTGCAGGCTAATTAGAGATTATT
CTGTAATTAACTGCATAATTTGTCACGTGCCATAGTTTTACATTCCACTACGTCATAGTTCTTAAAATAC
TAATCTCCTGAAAATAGAAGTAGGTGAAGAAAGTTTAATTATCAGTTCTAAAATGACAATTGATCTTTGG
AATATGTTCTGAAACTACCGATCATTGAACAGATGCTATTTGAATGATATAGAATTGTATATTTGCAATT
TCTGAAACGCGTTCTTAAAGGCACACAGATTAATTCAAAAGGGTCTGGCCGCAAAAAGGTTTATGGTGGC
CGATTTTGAGTTTTGTGTGTGATTGCTTTTTCACAATCAGTGTTTTCAGGATTATGTGATGAACTAGATC
TTCAAGTTTCGTTACATTTCATATGTTTTCGGAACTCACGAAGTACATATTGGGTATTGTGCTCAAAAAA
TTCAGCAATCAGCTTCGCTCCGCTGACTTTAGAACCCAAAAAAATAGTATGGCCAAACTGACTGTGTTAC
GATCATTTCAATTTTTCAATACATATTTAAGATTTCTAAGAGTAAGAAGGTCAAAAACTGTTCTGGAATA
CATATATATTTTTCAGGTTACAATTAGTCAAAAAGTGCACTGAAATATACGTTTTAATTTCACGAATAAC
CCAATTAGTTCAATGTATTTTTGGTCAACCAACGTTAAAGTTTGGCTTCCAACCAATTATCATTTCTGAT
CANCCACAATGTTTTTTCTTTATCTGCAAGTTAATTTTTTATTTTTATCCNGATGTTTGGCATATTTTTC
ATTCTTCACTAGCGCCCCCTTCTTGCNCTNCCGGCGCCCTGAATCTAATGCATCTGNTGCCAGAATTGAA
AGACCATCACCCNTTGTTTTCCTCCCGAGATNCGNAGAAATGGATAAAAACCGAGAAAAGAGCCTGNGAT
AAGGACACGNTGCTAACAANACNTANCTGGACTGGNCNGGAGGCACGATGGGCCCCAAAAGATGCGAGGG
GGNCAAACNCCCGCCGNAAATTGAAACCAAACCNAACCAAANGGGNTGAGNNCNNNTTTNAAAAAAANTG
NCCCAAATTNCCNTTGGNNAAANTTTTNCCCCCNTAAANTCCNNCCCCNTNCNTTTTTTACNGGGAGAN
